Addgene plasmid #186774: pNHT7::YB1::hNluc
Purpose: An mRNA production vector encoding human codon-optimized nanoluciferase (hNluc) with y-box binding protein 5' and 3' UTRs
Depositing lab: Bo Wang. Depositing organization: Stanford University. Publication: Heterologous reporter expression in the planarian Schmidtea mediterranea through somatic mRNA transfection. Hall RN, Weill U, Drees L, Leal-Ortiz S, Li H, Khariton M, Chai C, Xue Y, Rosental B, Quake SR, Sanchez Alvarado A, Melosh NA, Fire AZ, Rink JC, Wang B. Cell Rep Methods. 2022 Sep 20;2(10):100298. doi: 10.1016/j.crmeth.2022.100298. eCollection 2022 Oct 24. PubMed 36313809.
Backbone
  Vector backbone: pNHT7
  Backbone size w/o insert (bp): 2314
  Total vector size (bp): 3119
Growth in bacteria
  Bacterial resistance: Kanamycin, 50 μg/mL
  Growth temperature: 37°C
  Growth strain: DH5alpha
  Copy number: High Copy
Gene/Insert
  Gene/Insert name: Nanoluciferase
  Species: Schmidtea mediterranea
  Insert size (bp): 805
  Promoter: T7
  Cloning method: Restriction Enzyme; 5′ cloning site BsaI (destroyed during cloning); 3′ cloning site BsaI (destroyed during cloning)
  Sequencing primers: 5′ GTAAAACGACGGCCAGT; 3′ CAGGAAACAGCTATGAC
Terms and licenses: Academic/Nonprofit Terms; Industry Terms: Not Available to Industry
How to cite: pNHT7::YB1::hNluc was a gift from Bo Wang (Addgene plasmid # 186774 ; http://n2t.net/addgene:186774 ; RRID:Addgene_186774)
