[The description below was written by a language model from this plasmid's Addgene catalogue record and pLannotate feature annotations shown in this document.]
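Description:
pNHT7::YB1::hNluc is a small (about 3.1 kb) bacterial plasmid that serves as a template for in vitro mRNA production rather than as a direct expression vector. It is built on the pNHT7 backbone and is maintained in E. coli at high copy through a ColE1/pUC-type origin of replication, with selection by a kanamycin resistance gene (aminoglycoside phosphotransferase). The feature table also picks up rrnB T1 and T2 transcription terminators upstream of the cassette, which help insulate it from read-through transcription, together with short residual lacI and lacZα fragments that appear to be non-functional backbone remnants.

The payload is an insert of roughly 800 bp placed immediately downstream of a bacteriophage T7 promoter. It consists of a human codon-optimized NanoLuc luciferase (hNluc) open reading frame flanked by the 5′ and 3′ untranslated regions of a Y-box binding protein (YB1) gene. The catalogue lists Schmidtea mediterranea as the insert species, which presumably refers to the planarian origin of these UTRs rather than the luciferase itself. The UTRs are not annotated separately in the feature table, but the gaps between the T7 promoter, the Nluc coding sequence and the resistance gene are consistent with their presence. The insert was assembled through BsaI sites that were destroyed during cloning, as expected for a Golden Gate-style approach.

Transcription by T7 RNA polymerase yields a reporter mRNA in which endogenous-type UTRs are intended to support stability and translation. According to the associated publication, such mRNAs are used for heterologous luminescent reporter expression in planarians by somatic mRNA transfection.
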