Features (pLannotate 1.2.2; 8 found; start..end, strand, type, name):
    121..213     +  CDS            lacI (fragment): lac repressor; lacI; The lac repressor binds to the lac operator to inhibit transcription in E. coli. This inhibition can be relieved by adding lactose or isopropyl-β-D-thiogalactopyranoside (IPTG).
    268..295     -  terminator     rrnB T2 terminator: transcription terminator T2 from the E. coli rrnB gene
    427..470     +  terminator     rrnB T1 terminator: Escherichia coli rrnB; transcription terminator T1 from the E. coli rrnB gene
    517..553     -  CDS            lacZα (fragment): LacZα fragment of β-galactosidase; lacZ fragment
    554..572     +  promoter       T7 promoter: promoter for bacteriophage T7 RNA polymerase
    667..1182    +  CDS            Nluc: NanoLuc® luciferase human codon-optimized
   1513..2322    +  CDS            KanR: aminoglycoside phosphotransferase; aph(3')-Ia; confers resistance to kanamycin in bacteria or G418 (Geneticin®) in eukaryotes
   2469..3057    +  rep_origin     ori: high-copy-number ColE1/pMB1/pBR322/pUC origin of replication
>Addgene plasmid #186774 | pNHT7::YB1::hNluc | addgene full sequence | sequence record 375144 | Addgene NGS Result
CTTTCCTGCGTTATCCCCTGATTCTGTGGATAACCGTATTACCGCCTTTGAGTGAGCTGATACCGCTCGC
CGCAGCCGAACGACCGAGCGCAGCGAGTCAGTGAGCGAGGAAGCGGAAGAGCGCCCAATACGCAAACCGC
CTCTCCCCGCGCGTTGGCCGATTCATTAATGCAGCTGGCACGACAGGTTTCCCGACTGGAAAGCGGGCAG
TGAGCGCAACGCAATTAATACGCGTACCGCTAGCCAGGAAGAGTTTGTAGAAACGCAAAAAGGCCATCCG
TCAGGATGGCCTTCTGCTTAGTTTGATGCCTGGCAGTTTATGGCGGGCGTCCTGCCCGCCACCCTCCGGG
CCGTTGCTTCACAACGTTCAAATCCGCTCCCGGCGGATTTGTCCTACTCAGGAGAGCGTTCACCGACAAA
CAACAGATAAAACGAAAGGCCCAGTCTTCCGACTGAGCCTTTCGTTTTATTTGATGCCTGGCAGTTCCCT
ACTCTCGCGTTAACGCTAGCATGGATGTTTTCCCAGTCACGACGTTGTAAAACGACGGCCAGTTAATACG
ACTCACTATAGGCAAAGAAACTTAAATAAAACTTGATTTAACTAACTTAACATTTTGTTTATATACTTAT
ATAATTACAATAACAATAAATTCAATTTAATTTATAATGGTCTTCACACTCGAAGATTTCGTTGGGGACT
GGCGACAGACAGCCGGCTACAACCTGGACCAAGTCCTTGAACAGGGAGGTGTGTCCAGTTTGTTTCAGAA
TCTCGGGGTGTCCGTAACTCCGATCCAAAGGATTGTCCTGAGCGGTGAAAATGGGCTGAAGATCGACATC
CATGTCATCATCCCGTATGAAGGTCTGAGCGGCGACCAAATGGGCCAGATCGAAAAAATTTTTAAGGTGG
TGTACCCTGTGGATGATCATCACTTTAAGGTGATCCTGCACTATGGCACACTGGTAATCGACGGGGTTAC
GCCGAACATGATCGACTATTTCGGACGGCCGTATGAAGGCATCGCCGTGTTCGACGGCAAAAAGATCACT
GTAACAGGGACCCTGTGGAACGGCAACAAAATTATCGACGAGCGCCTGATCAACCCCGACGGCTCCCTGC
TGTTCCGAGTAACCATCAACGGAGTGACCGGCTGGCGGCTGTGCGAACGCATTCTGGCGTAATGTAATAT
GAATTATATATGTCGATTTGTACAATACTTATGAAAACACGACTTTACGTTTTTGCGTTGTTTTATAAAT
CAAATCATGATTCAATTAACGGAATTTCGATTCATAAGTATTTGAAAGTGTTCTATGTACTGTAGGTTAA
TATTTAATAAATTTGTGTATTTCATTTCAATATAAATTTTGACCACCAAGCTTGTCATAGCTGTTTCCTG
GCAGCTCTGGCCCGTGTCTCAAAATCTCTGATGTTACATTGCACAAGATAAAAATATATCATCATGAACA
ATAAAACTGTCTGCTTACATAAACAGTAATACAAGGGGTGTTATGAGCCATATTCAACGGGAAACGTCGA
GGCCGCGATTAAATTCCAACATGGATGCTGATTTATATGGGTATAAATGGGCTCGCGATAATGTCGGGCA
ATCAGGTGCGACAATCTATCGCTTGTATGGGAAGCCCGATGCGCCAGAGTTGTTTCTGAAACATGGCAAA
GGTAGCGTTGCCAATGATGTTACAGATGAGATGGTCAGACTAAACTGGCTGACGGAATTTATGCCTCTTC
CGACCATCAAGCATTTTATCCGTACTCCTGATGATGCATGGTTACTCACCACTGCGATCCCCGGAAAAAC
AGCATTCCAGGTATTAGAAGAATATCCTGATTCAGGTGAAAATATTGTTGATGCGCTGGCAGTGTTCCTG
CGCCGGTTGCATTCGATTCCTGTTTGTAATTGTCCTTTTAACAGCGATCGCGTATTTCGCCTCGCTCAGG
CGCAATCACGAATGAATAACGGTTTGGTTGATGCGAGTGATTTTGATGACGAGCGTAATGGCTGGCCTGT
TGAACAAGTCTGGAAAGAAATGCATAAACTTTTGCCATTCTCACCGGATTCAGTCGTCACTCATGGTGAT
TTCTCACTTGATAACCTTATTTTTGACGAGGGGAAATTAATAGGTTGTATTGATGTTGGACGAGTCGGAA
TCGCAGACCGATACCAGGATCTTGCCATCCTATGGAACTGCCTCGGTGAGTTTTCTCCTTCATTACAGAA
ACGGCTTTTTCAAAAATATGGTATTGATAATCCTGATATGAATAAATTGCAGTTTCATTTGATGCTCGAT
GAGTTTTTCTAATCAGAATTGGTTAATTGGTTGTAACACTGGCAGAGCATTACGCTGACTTGACGGGACG
GCGCAAGCTCATGACCAAAATCCCTTAACGTGAGTTACGCGTCGTTCCACTGAGCGTCAGACCCCGTAGA
AAAGATCAAAGGATCTTCTTGAGATCCTTTTTTTCTGCGCGTAATCTGCTGCTTGCAAACAAAAAAACCA
CCGCTACCAGCGGTGGTTTGTTTGCCGGATCAAGAGCTACCAACTCTTTTTCCGAAGGTAACTGGCTTCA
GCAGAGCGCAGATACCAAATACTGTTCTTCTAGTGTAGCCGTAGTTAGGCCACCACTTCAAGAACTCTGT
AGCACCGCCTACATACCTCGCTCTGCTAATCCTGTTACCAGTGGCTGCTGCCAGTGGCGATAAGTCGTGT
CTTACCGGGTTGGACTCAAGACGATAGTTACCGGATAAGGCGCAGCGGTCGGGCTGAACGGGGGGTTCGT
GCACACAGCCCAGCTTGGAGCGAACGACCTACACCGAACTGAGATACCTACAGCGTGAGCTATGAGAAAG
CGCCACGCTTCCCGAAGGGAGAAAGGCGGACAGGTATCCGGTAAGCGGCAGGGTCGGAACAGGAGAGCGC
ACGAGGGAGCTTCCAGGGGGAAACGCCTGGTATCTTTATAGTCCTGTCGGGTTTCGCCACCTCTGACTTG
AGCGTCGATTTTTGTGATGCTCGTCAGGGGGGCGGAGCCTATGGAAAAACGCCAGCAACGCGGCCTTTTT
ACGGTTCCTGGCCTTTTGCTGGCCTTTTGCTCACATGTT
